Addgene plasmid #166170: pDONR221-ECHS1
Purpose: Gateway entry vector for N. furzeri ECHS1
Depositing lab: Daniel Jarosz. Depositing organization: Stanford University. Publication: Tissue-specific landscape of protein aggregation and quality control in an aging vertebrate. Chen YR, Harel I, Singh PP, Ziv I, Moses E, Goshtchevsky U, Machado BE, Brunet A, Jarosz DF. Dev Cell. 2024 Jul 22;59(14):1892-1911.e13. doi: 10.1016/j.devcel.2024.04.014. Epub 2024 May 28. PubMed 38810654.
Backbone
  Vector backbone: pDONR221
  Vector type: Gateway Entry Vector
Growth in bacteria
  Bacterial resistance: Kanamycin, 50 μg/mL
  Growth temperature: 37°C
  Growth strain: DH5alpha
  Copy number: High Copy
Gene/Insert
  Gene/Insert name: ECHS1
  Species: N. furzeri
  Insert size (bp): 876
  Cloning method: Gateway Cloning
Terms and licenses: Academic/Nonprofit Terms; Industry Terms: Not Available to Industry
Depositor comments: Stopless entry clone. Please visit https://doi.org/10.1101/2022.02.26.482120 for bioRxiv preprint. Also see Harel and Chen et al. 2024 (https://doi.org/10.1016/j.celrep.2023.112787)
How to cite: pDONR221-ECHS1 was a gift from Daniel Jarosz (Addgene plasmid # 166170 ; http://n2t.net/addgene:166170 ; RRID:Addgene_166170)
