[The description below was written by a language model from this plasmid's Addgene catalogue record and pLannotate feature annotations shown in this document.]
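Description:
pDONR221-ECHS1 is a Gateway entry clone built on the pDONR221 backbone, carrying the coding sequence for ECHS1 (mitochondrial short-chain enoyl-CoA hydratase) from the African turquoise killifish, Nothobranchius furzeri. The full sequence record is 3,441 nt. The plasmid is maintained in E. coli through a high-copy ColE1/pUC-type origin and selected with kanamycin via an aminoglycoside phosphotransferase (KanR) gene. Upstream of the cloning region lie the rrnB T1 and T2 transcription terminators, which insulate the insert from read-through transcription originating in the backbone. Short lacI and lacZα fragments are also annotated there and appear to be non-functional backbone remnants.

The 876 bp insert sits between attL1 and attL2, the recombination sites produced when a PCR product or attB-flanked fragment is moved into a donor vector and which serve as substrates for the LR Clonase reaction. The automated annotation labels the open reading frame as a fragment matching mouse Echs1. This reflects homology-based matching to a reference protein rather than the actual source, which the catalogue gives as N. furzeri. The depositor notes that this is a stopless entry clone, so the ORF can be transferred into destination vectors that add C-terminal tags or fusion partners in frame. As an entry vector it has no dedicated promoter for expressing the insert. A T7 promoter lies just outside attL2, oriented toward the insert on the opposite strand, and is a standard backbone element. The construct is thus a shuttle intermediate for generating ECHS1 expression plasmids, deposited with work on protein aggregation and quality control in aging killifish tissues.
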