Features (pLannotate 1.2.2; 10 found; start..end, strand, type, name):
    121..213     +  CDS            lacI (fragment): lac repressor; lacI; The lac repressor binds to the lac operator to inhibit transcription in E. coli. This inhibition can be relieved by adding lactose or isopropyl-β-D-thiogalactopyranoside (IPTG).
    268..295     -  terminator     rrnB T2 terminator: transcription terminator T2 from the E. coli rrnB gene
    427..470     +  terminator     rrnB T1 terminator: Escherichia coli rrnB; transcription terminator T1 from the E. coli rrnB gene
    517..553     -  CDS            lacZα (fragment): LacZα fragment of β-galactosidase; lacZ fragment
    569..668     +  protein_bind   attL1: mutant version of attL; recombination site for the Gateway® LR reaction LR Clonase™
    737..1561    +  CDS            Echs1 (fragment): ECHM_MOUSE - Experimental evidence at protein level: Swiss-Prot protein existence level 1. Straight-chain enoyl-CoA thioesters from C4 up to at least C16 are processed, although with decreasing catalytic rate (By similarity). Has high substrate specificity for crotonyl-CoA and moderate specificity for acryloyl-CoA, 3-methylcrotonyl-CoA and methacrylyl-CoA. It is noteworthy that binds tiglyl-CoA, but hydrates only a small amount of this substrate (By similarity). From Mus musculus (Mouse).
   1566..1665    -  protein_bind   attL2: mutant version of attL; recombination site for the Gateway® LR reaction LR Clonase™
   1683..1701    -  promoter       T7 promoter: promoter for bacteriophage T7 RNA polymerase
   1835..2644    +  CDS            KanR: aminoglycoside phosphotransferase; aph(3')-Ia; confers resistance to kanamycin in bacteria or G418 (Geneticin®) in eukaryotes
   2791..3379    +  rep_origin     ori: high-copy-number ColE1/pMB1/pBR322/pUC origin of replication
>Addgene plasmid #166170 | pDONR221-ECHS1 | addgene full sequence | sequence record 329504 | Addgene NGS Result
CTTTCCTGCGTTATCCCCTGATTCTGTGGATAACCGTATTACCGCCTTTGAGTGAGCTGATACCGCTCGC
CGCAGCCGAACGACCGAGCGCAGCGAGTCAGTGAGCGAGGAAGCGGAAGAGCGCCCAATACGCAAACCGC
CTCTCCCCGCGCGTTGGCCGATTCATTAATGCAGCTGGCACGACAGGTTTCCCGACTGGAAAGCGGGCAG
TGAGCGCAACGCAATTAATACGCGTACCGCTAGCCAGGAAGAGTTTGTAGAAACGCAAAAAGGCCATCCG
TCAGGATGGCCTTCTGCTTAGTTTGATGCCTGGCAGTTTATGGCGGGCGTCCTGCCCGCCACCCTCCGGG
CCGTTGCTTCACAACGTTCAAATCCGCTCCCGGCGGATTTGTCCTACTCAGGAGAGCGTTCACCGACAAA
CAACAGATAAAACGAAAGGCCCAGTCTTCCGACTGAGCCTTTCGTTTTATTTGATGCCTGGCAGTTCCCT
ACTCTCGCGTTAACGCTAGCATGGATGTTTTCCCAGTCACGACGTTGTAAAACGACGGCCAGTCTTAAGC
TCGGGCCCCAAATAATGATTTTATTTTGACTGATAGTGACCTGTTCGTTGCAACAAATTGATGAGCAATG
CTTTTTTATAATGCCAACTTTGTACAAAAAAGCAGGCTTCGAAGGAGATAACAAAATGATGATGTCGTTC
CTCTGCAGAAGTGCTGCTTTCCTTCTGAAGTCCTCCAGAGCAGCGCCGGCTCTCCTGTCCAGTAGCCGCC
TCTACAGCTCAGGAGGTCAGTATGAGTATATCCTGGTGGAAAAGCGAGGCGAGCAGAGCAACGTGGGCTT
CATTCAGCTTAACCGACCCAAAGCTCTGAACGCTCTCTGTGATGGTCTGATGTTGGAGATGGAAAGGGCA
CTAGATGCTTTTGAAGCTGATGCAGACGTCGGAGCCATTGTCATCACCGGTAGTGAGAGAGCCTTCGCTG
CCGGTGCCGACATTAAAGAGATGCAAAATCGAACCTTTCAAGAGTGCTACGGAGGAAACTTCCTTGTGCA
TTGGAACCGAGTGTCCACAGTAAAGAAGCCTGTGATTGCAGCTGTTAATGGATTTGCTCTGGGTGGAGGC
TGCGAGCTCGCCATGATGTGTGACATCATCTACGCAGGAGAGAAGGCTCAGTTTGGCCAACCCGAAATTC
TACTGGGCACAATTCCTGGAGCGGGCGGCACCCAGAGGCTCACTCGCGCTGTTGGCAAATCTCTGGCAAT
GGAATTGGTACTGACAGGAGACAGGATTAATGCTCAGGAGGCAAAGCAATCAGGTTTGGTGAGTAAAATC
TATCCCGTGGATCAGCTGGTATCTGAAGCTGTTAAATGTGGTGAGAAAATTGCTGCCAATTCAAAGCTCA
TCAGCACTATGGCTAAAGAGGCCGTCAACGCAGCTTTTGAACTGACTTTAGCTGAGGGGAATCGCTTGGA
GAAGCGTTTATTCCACGCTACATTTGCAACCGATGACCGTAAAGAAGGCATGACTGCCTTTGTAGAGAAA
AGAAAAGCCCATTTCAAGGACAAGGACCCAGCTTTCTTGTACAAAGTTGGCATTATAAGAAAGCATTGCT
TATCAATTTGTTGCAACGAACAGGTCACTATCAGTCAAAATAAAATCATTATTTGCCATCCAGCTGATAT
CCCCTATAGTGAGTCGTATTACATGGTCATAGCTGTTTCCTGGCAGCTCTGGCCCGTGTCTCAAAATCTC
TGATGTTACATTGCACAAGATAAAAATATATCATCATGAACAATAAAACTGTCTGCTTACATAAACAGTA
ATACAAGGGGTGTTATGAGCCATATTCAACGGGAAACGTCGAGGCCGCGATTAAATTCCAACATGGATGC
TGATTTATATGGGTATAAATGGGCTCGCGATAATGTCGGGCAATCAGGTGCGACAATCTATCGCTTGTAT
GGGAAGCCCGATGCGCCAGAGTTGTTTCTGAAACATGGCAAAGGTAGCGTTGCCAATGATGTTACAGATG
AGATGGTCAGACTAAACTGGCTGACGGAATTTATGCCTCTTCCGACCATCAAGCATTTTATCCGTACTCC
TGATGATGCATGGTTACTCACCACTGCGATCCCCGGAAAAACAGCATTCCAGGTATTAGAAGAATATCCT
GATTCAGGTGAAAATATTGTTGATGCGCTGGCAGTGTTCCTGCGCCGGTTGCATTCGATTCCTGTTTGTA
ATTGTCCTTTTAACAGCGATCGCGTATTTCGTCTCGCTCAGGCGCAATCACGAATGAATAACGGTTTGGT
TGATGCGAGTGATTTTGATGACGAGCGTAATGGCTGGCCTGTTGAACAAGTCTGGAAAGAAATGCATAAA
CTTTTGCCATTCTCACCGGATTCAGTCGTCACTCATGGTGATTTCTCACTTGATAACCTTATTTTTGACG
AGGGGAAATTAATAGGTTGTATTGATGTTGGACGAGTCGGAATCGCAGACCGATACCAGGATCTTGCCAT
CCTATGGAACTGCCTCGGTGAGTTTTCTCCTTCATTACAGAAACGGCTTTTTCAAAAATATGGTATTGAT
AATCCTGATATGAATAAATTGCAGTTTCATTTGATGCTCGATGAGTTTTTCTAATCAGAATTGGTTAATT
GGTTGTAACACTGGCAGAGCATTACGCTGACTTGACGGGACGGCGCAAGCTCATGACCAAAATCCCTTAA
CGTGAGTTACGCGTCGTTCCACTGAGCGTCAGACCCCGTAGAAAAGATCAAAGGATCTTCTTGAGATCCT
TTTTTTCTGCGCGTAATCTGCTGCTTGCAAACAAAAAAACCACCGCTACCAGCGGTGGTTTGTTTGCCGG
ATCAAGAGCTACCAACTCTTTTTCCGAAGGTAACTGGCTTCAGCAGAGCGCAGATACCAAATACTGTTCT
TCTAGTGTAGCCGTAGTTAGGCCACCACTTCAAGAACTCTGTAGCACCGCCTACATACCTCGCTCTGCTA
ATCCTGTTACCAGTGGCTGCTGCCAGTGGCGATAAGTCGTGTCTTACCGGGTTGGACTCAAGACGATAGT
TACCGGATAAGGCGCAGCGGTCGGGCTGAACGGGGGGTTCGTGCACACAGCCCAGCTTGGAGCGAACGAC
CTACACCGAACTGAGATACCTACAGCGTGAGCTATGAGAAAGCGCCACGCTTCCCGAAGGGAGAAAGGCG
GACAGGTATCCGGTAAGCGGCAGGGTCGGAACAGGAGAGCGCACGAGGGAGCTTCCAGGGGGAAACGCCT
GGTATCTTTATAGTCCTGTCGGGTTTCGCCACCTCTGACTTGAGCGTCGATTTTTGTGATGCTCGTCAGG
GGGGCGGAGCCTATGGAAAAACGCCAGCAACGCGGCCTTTTTACGGTTCCTGGCCTTTTGCTGGCCTTTT
GCTCACATGTT
