>Addgene plasmid #166170 | pDONR221-ECHS1 | depositor partial sequence | sequence record 322719 | insert sequence
ATGATGTCGTTCCTCTGCAGAAGTGCTGCTTTCCTTCTGAAGTCCTCCAGAGCAGCGCCGGCTCTCCTGT
CCAGTAGCCGCCTCTACAGCTCAGGAGGTCAGTATGAGTATATCCTGGTGGAAAAGCGAGGCGAGCAGAG
CAACGTGGGCTTCATTCAGCTTAACCGACCCAAAGCTCTGAACGCTCTCTGTGATGGTCTGATGTTGGAG
ATGGAAAGGGCACTAGATGCTTTTGAAGCTGATGCAGACGTCGGAGCCATTGTCATCACCGGTAGTGAGA
GAGCCTTCGCTGCCGGTGCCGACATTAAAGAGATGCAAAATCGAACCTTTCAAGAGTGCTACGGAGGAAA
CTTCCTTGTGCATTGGAACCGAGTGTCCACAGTAAAGAAGCCTGTGATTGCAGCTGTTAATGGATTTGCT
CTGGGTGGAGGCTGCGAGCTCGCCATGATGTGTGACATCATCTACGCAGGAGAGAAGGCTCAGTTTGGCC
AACCCGAAATTCTACTGGGCACAATTCCTGGAGCGGGCGGCACCCAGAGGCTCACTCGCGCTGTTGGCAA
ATCTCTGGCAATGGAATTGGTACTGACAGGAGACAGGATTAATGCTCAGGAGGCAAAGCAATCAGGTTTG
GTGAGTAAAATCTATCCCGTGGATCAGCTGGTATCTGAAGCTGTTAAATGTGGTGAGAAAATTGCTGCCA
ATTCAAAGCTCATCAGCACTATGGCTAAAGAGGCCGTCAACGCAGCTTTTGAACTGACTTTAGCTGAGGG
GAATCGCTTGGAGAAGCGTTTATTCCACGCTACATTTGCAACCGATGACCGTAAAGAAGGCATGACTGCC
TTTGTAGAGAAAAGAAAAGCCCATTTCAAGGACAAG
